>Addgene plasmid #69284 | pYPQ131C | depositor full sequence | sequence record 122122 | Full Sequence
CTGCATTAATGAATCGGCCAACGCGCGGGGAGAGGCGGTTTGCGTATTGGGCGCTCTTCCGCTTCCTCGC
TCACTGACTCGCTGCGCTCGGTCGTTCGGCTGCGGCGAGCGGTATCAGCTCACTCAAAGGCGGTAATACG
GTTATCCACAGAATCAGGGGATAACGCAGGAAAGAACATGAATTAATTCTCATGTTTGACAGCTTATCAT
CGATTAGCTTTAATGCGGTAGTTTATCACAGTTAAATTGCTAACGCAGTCAGGCACCGTGTATGAAATCT
AACAATGCGCTCATCGTCATCCTCGGCACCGTCACCCTGGATGCTGTAGGCATAGGCTTGGTTATGCCGG
TACTGCCGGGCCTCTTGCGGGATATCGTCCATTCCGACAGCATCGCCAGTCACTATGGCGTGCTGCTAGC
GCTATATGCGTTGATGCAATTTCTATGCGCACCCGTTCTCGGAGCACTGTCCGACCGCTTTGGCCGCCGC
CCAGTCCTGCTCGCTTCGCTACTTGGAGCCACTATCGACTACGCGATCATGGCGACCACACCCGTCCTGT
GGATTCTCTACGCCGGACGCATCGTGGCCGGCATCACCGGCGCCACAGGTGCGGTTGCTGGCGCCTATAT
CGCCGACATCACCGATGGGGAAGATCGGGCTCGCCACTTCGGGCTCATGAGCGCTTGTTTCGGCGTGGGT
ATGGTGGCAGGCCCCGTGGCCGGGGGACTGTTGGGCGCCATCTCCTTACATGCACCATTCCTTGCGGCGG
CGGTGCTCAACGGCCTCAACCTACTACTGGGCTGCTTCCTAATGCAGGAGTCGCATAAGGGAGAGCGCCG
ACCCATGCCCTTGAGAGCCTTCAACCCAGTCAGCTCCTTCCGGTGGGCGCGGGGCATGACTATCGTCGCC
GCACTTATGACTGTCTTCTTTATCATGCAACTCGTAGGACAGGTGCCGGCAGCGCTCTGGGTCATTTTCG
GCGAGGACCGCTTTCGCTGGAGCGCGACGATGATCGGCCTGTCGCTTGCGGTATTCGGAATCTTGCACGC
CCTCGCTCAAGCCTTCGTCACTGGTCCCGCCACCAAACGTTTCGGCGAGAAGCAGGCCATTATCGCCGGC
ATGGCGGCCGACGCGCTGGGCTACGTCTTGCTGGCGTTCGCGACGCGAGGCTGGATGGCCTTCCCCATTA
TGATTCTTCTCGCTTCCGGCGGCATCGGGATGCCCGCGTTGCAGGCCATGCTGTCCAGGCAGGTAGATGA
CGACCATCAGGGACAGCTTCAAGGATCGCTCGCGGCTCTTACCAGCCTAACTTCGATCATTGGACCGCTG
ATCGTCACGGCGATTTATGCCGCCTCGGCGAGCACATGGAACGGGTTGGCATGGATTGTAGGCGCCGCCC
TATACCTTGTCTGCCTCCCCGCGTTGCGTCGCGGTGCATGGAGCCGGGCCACCTCGACCTGAATGGAAGC
CGGCGGCACCTCGCTAACGGATTCACCACTCCAAGAATTGGAGCCAATCAATTCTTGCGGAGAACTGTGA
ATGCGCAAACCAACCCTTGATCGGGGAAGAACAGTATGTCGAGCTATTTTTTGACTTACTGGGGATCAAG
CCTGATTGGGAGAAAATAAAATATCCCCTATAGTGAGTCGTATTACATGGTCATAGCTGTTTCCTGGCAG
CTCTGGCCCGTGTCTCAAAATCTCTGATGTTACATTGCACAAGATAAAAATATATCATCATGCCTCCTCT
AGAGGTCTCGCTATGGTACCGAGCTCGGATCCACTAGTAACGGCCGCCAGTGTGCTGGAATTGCCCTTGG
ATCATGAACCAACGGCCTGGCTGTATTTGGTGGTTGTGTAGGGAGATGGGGAGAAGAAAAGCCCGATTCT
CTTCGCTGTGATGGGCTGGATGCATGCGGGGGAGCGGGAGGCCCAAGTACGTGCACGGTGAGCGGCCCAC
AGGGCGAGTGTGAGCGCGAGAGGCGGGAGGAACAGTTTAGTACCACATTGCCCAGCTAACTCGAACGCGA
CCAACTTATAAACCCGCGCGCTGTCGCTTGTGTGGAGACGAGATCTAGTCTGAGTCGACCGTCTCTGTTT
TAGAGCTAGAAATAGCAAGTTAAAATAAGGCTAGTCCGTTATCAACTTGAAAAAGTGGCACCGAGTCGGT
GCTTTTTTTGTCCCTTCGAAGGGCAATTCTGCAGATATCCATCACACTGGCGGCCGCTCGAGGTCGAGGG
TATCGATAAGCTTCATGGGAGACCCTCGAGCCACCCATGACCAAAATCCCTTAACGTGAGTTACGCGTCG
TTCCACTGAGCGTCAGACCCCGTAGAAAAGATCAAAGGATCTTCTTGAGATCCTTTTTTTCTGCGCGTAA
TCTGCTGCTTGCAAACAAAAAAACCACCGCTACCAGCGGTGGTTTGTTTGCCGGATCAAGAGCTACCAAC
TCTTTTTCCGAAGGTAACTGGCTTCAGCAGAGCGCAGATACCAAATACTGTTCTTCTAGTGTAGCCGTAG
TTAGGCCACCACTTCAAGAACTCTGTAGCACCGCCTACATACCTCGCTCTGCTAATCCTGTTACCAGTGG
CTGCTGCCAGTGGCGATAAGTCGTGTCTTACCGGGTTGGACTCAAGACGATAGTTACCGGATAAGGCGCA
GCGGTCGGGCTGAACGGGGGGTTCGTGCACACAGCCCAGCTTGGAGCGAACGACCTACACCGAACTGAGA
TACCTACAGCGTGAGCTATGAGAAAGCGCCACGCTTCCCGAAGGGAGAAAGGCGGACAGGTATCCGGTAA
GCGGCAGGGTCGGAACAGGAGAGCGCACGAGGGAGCTTCCAGGGGGAAACGCCTGGTATCTTTATAGTCC
TGTCGGGTTTCGCCACCTCTGACTTGAGCGTCGATTTTTGTGATGCTCGTCAGGGGGGCGGAGCCTATGG
AAAAACGCCAGCAACGCGGCCTTTTTACGGTTCCTGGCCTTTTGCTGGCCTTTTGCTCACATGTTCTTTC
CTGCGTTATCCCCTGATTCTGTGGATAACCGTATTACCGCCTTTGAGTGAGCTGATACCGCTCGCCGCAG
CCGAACGACCGAGCGCAGCGAGTCAGTGAGCGAGGAAGCGGAAGAGCGCCCAATACGCAAACCGCCTCTC
CCCGCGCGTTGGCCGATTCATTAATGCAGCTGGCACGACAGGTTTCCCGACTGGAAAGCGGGCAGTGAGC
GCAACGCAATTAATACGCGTACCGCTAGCCAGGAAGAGTTTGTAGAAACGCAAAAAGGCCATCCGTCAGG
ATGGCCTTCTGCTTAGTTTGATGCCTGGCAGTTTATGGCGGGCGTCCTGCCCGCCACCCTCCGGGCCGTT
GCTTCACAACGTTCAAATCCGCTCCCGGCGGATTTGTCCTACTCAGGAGAGCGTTCACCGACAAACAACA
GATAAAACGAAAGGCCCAGTCTTCCGACTGAGCCTTTCGTTTTATTTGATGCCTGGCAGTTCCCTACTCT
CGCGTT
Features (pLannotate 1.2.2; 12 found; start..end, strand, type, name):
      1..54      -  CDS            lacI (fragment): lac repressor; lacI; The lac repressor binds to the lac operator to inhibit transcription in E. coli. This inhibition can be relieved by adding lactose or isopropyl-β-D-thiogalactopyranoside (IPTG).
     56..180     -  rep_origin     RSF ori (fragment): Plasmids containing the RSF 1030 origin of replication can be propagated in E. coli cells that contain additional plasmids with compatible origins.
    196..224     +  promoter       tet promoter: E. coli promoter for tetracycline efflux protein gene
    272..1462    +  CDS            TcR: tetracycline efflux protein; tet; confers resistance to tetracycline
   1560..1634    +  CDS            KanR (fragment): aminoglycoside phosphotransferase; aphA-3; confers resistance to kanamycin
   1637..1655    -  promoter       T7 promoter: promoter for bacteriophage T7 RNA polymerase
   2097..2172    +  misc_RNA       gRNA scaffold: guide RNA scaffold for the Streptococcus pyogenes CRISPR/Cas9 system
   2227..2253    -  misc_feature   MCS (fragment): pBluescript multiple cloning site
   2355..2943    +  rep_origin     ori: high-copy-number ColE1/pMB1/pBR322/pUC origin of replication
   3126..3218    +  CDS            lacI (fragment): lac repressor; lacI; The lac repressor binds to the lac operator to inhibit transcription in E. coli. This inhibition can be relieved by adding lactose or isopropyl-β-D-thiogalactopyranoside (IPTG).
   3273..3300    -  terminator     rrnB T2 terminator: transcription terminator T2 from the E. coli rrnB gene
   3432..3475    +  terminator     rrnB T1 terminator: Escherichia coli rrnB; transcription terminator T1 from the E. coli rrnB gene
