[The description below was written by a language model from this plasmid's Addgene catalogue record and pLannotate feature annotations shown in this document.]
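Description:
pYPQ131C is a small (about 3.5 kb) empty Golden Gate entry vector from a modular CRISPR/Cas9 toolbox for multiplexed plant genome editing and transcriptional regulation. It is built on the pHD1 backbone and is propagated in E. coli as a high-copy plasmid through a ColE1/pUC-type origin. Selection is by tetracycline, provided by a complete tetracycline efflux gene (TcR) driven by its own tet promoter. The annotation also picks up short fragments of lacI, an RSF origin, a kanamycin resistance gene and a pBluescript multiple cloning site, along with a T7 promoter and rrnB T1 and T2 terminators. The fragments appear to be backbone remnants rather than functional parts.

The functional payload is a guide RNA expression unit for the Streptococcus pyogenes Cas9 system. According to the catalogue entry, the guide is expressed from an OsU6 promoter, a rice U6 small nuclear RNA promoter of the kind transcribed by RNA polymerase III and commonly used for guide expression in monocots. This promoter is not itself called in the automated feature table, although an unannotated stretch lies upstream of the annotated gRNA scaffold, where it would be expected to sit. No insert is present. The user supplies a target-specific spacer, which would be placed upstream of the scaffold to give a complete single guide RNA cassette, though the cloning sites for this are not given in the record. The vector is designated for the first gRNA position, so the completed cassette is intended to be combined by Golden Gate assembly with cassettes from companion vectors holding later positions, producing ordered multi-guide arrays. Cas9 itself is not encoded here and must come from another component of the system.
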