Addgene plasmid #69284: pYPQ131C
Purpose: (Empty Backbone) Golden Gate entry vector; 1st gRNA under OsU6 promoter
Depositing lab: Yiping Qi. Depositing organization: East Carolina University. Publication: A CRISPR/Cas9 toolbox for multiplexed plant genome editing and transcriptional regulation. Lowder LG, Paul JW, Baltes NJ, Voytas DF, Zhang Y, Zhang D, Tang X, Zheng X, Hsieh TF, Qi Y. Plant Physiol. 2015 Aug 21. pii: pp.00636.2015. 10.1104/pp.15.00636 PubMed 26297141.
Backbone
  Vector backbone: pHD1
  Backbone manufacturer: (Cermak et al. 2011)
  Vector type: CRISPR
Growth in bacteria
  Bacterial resistance: Tetracycline, 10 μg/mL
  Growth temperature: 37°C
  Growth strain: DH5alpha
  Copy number: High Copy
Gene/Insert
  Gene/Insert name: None
Terms and licenses: Academic/Nonprofit Terms; Industry Terms: Not Available to Industry
How to cite: pYPQ131C was a gift from Yiping Qi (Addgene plasmid # 69284 ; http://n2t.net/addgene:69284 ; RRID:Addgene_69284)
