>Addgene plasmid #69284 | pYPQ131C | addgene partial sequence | sequence record 124455 | pBRrevBam 5'-GGTGATGTCGGCGATATAGG-3'
TACCGGCATAACCAAGCCTATGCCTACAGCATCCAGGGTGACGGTGCCGAGGATGACGATGAGCGCATTG
TTAGATTTCATACACGGTGCCTGACTGCGTTAGCAATTTAACTGTGATAAACTACCGCATTAAAGCTAAT
CGATGATAAGCTGTCAAACATGAGAATTAATTCATGTTCTTTCCTGCGTTATCCCCTGATTCTGTGGATA
ACCGTATTACCGCCTTTGA
