>Addgene plasmid #69284 | pYPQ131C | addgene partial sequence | sequence record 124456 | Tet-F 5'-GGCAGGTAGATGACGACCAT-3'
GCTCGCGGCTCTTACCAGCCTAACTTCGATCATTGGACCGCTGATCGTCACGGCGATTTATGCCGCCTCG
GCGAGCACATGGAACGGGTTGGCATGGATTGTAGGCGCCGCCCTATACCTTGTCTGCCTCCCCGCGTTGC
GTCGCGGTGCATGGAGCCGGGCCACCTCGACCTGAATGGAAGCCGGCGGCACCTCGCTAACGGATTCACC
ACTCCAAGAATTGGAGCCAATCAATTCTTGCGGAGAACTGTGAATGCGCAAACCAACCCTTGATCGGGGA
AGAACAGTATGTCGAGCTATTTTTTGACTTACTGGGGATCAAGCCTGATTGGGAGAAAATAAAATATCCC
CTATAGTGAGTCGTATTACATGGTCATAGCTGTTTCCTGGCAGCTCTGGCCCGTGTCTCAAAATCTCTGA
TGTTACATTGCACAAGATAAAAATATATCATCATGCCTCCTCTAGAGGTCTCGCTATGGTACCGAGCTCG
GATCCACTAGTAACGGCCGCCAGTGTGCTGGAATTGCCCTTGGATCATGAACCAACGGCCTGGCTGTATT
TGGTGGTTGTGTAGGGAGATGGGGAGAAGAAAAGCCCGATTCTCTTCGCTGTGATGGGCTGGATGCATGC
GGGGGAGCGGGAGGCCCAAGTACGTGCACGGTGAGCGGCCCACAGGGCGAGTGTGAGCGCGAGAGGCGGG
AGGAACAGTTTAGTACCACATTGCCCAGCTAACTCGAACGCGACCAACTTATAAACCCGCGCGCTGTCGC
TTGTGTGGAGACGAGATCTAGTCTGAGTCGACCGTCTCTGTTTTAGAGCTAGAAATAGCAAGTTAAAATA
AGGCTAGTCCGTTATCAACTTGAAAAAGTGGCACCGAGTCGGTGCTTTTTTTGTCCCTTCGAAGGGCAAT
T
